Addgene plasmid #114194: pc DNA FRT TO- APPSwed/Ind
Purpose: Creation of a stable cell line expressing APP mutation (AD in vitro study)
Depositing lab: Aleksandra Radenovic. Depositing organization: Swiss Federal Institute of Technology (EPFL).
Backbone
  Vector backbone: pcDNA FRT TO
  Backbone manufacturer: Thermo Fisher Scientific
  Vector type: Mammalian Expression
Growth in bacteria
  Bacterial resistance: Ampicillin, 100 μg/mL
  Growth temperature: 37°C
  Growth strain: DH5alpha
  Copy number: Unknown
Gene/Insert
  Gene/Insert name: Amyloid-Precursor-Protein (alt name: APP)
  Species: H. sapiens (human)
  Insert size (bp): 2088
  Mutation: Popular mouse model, overexpress 2 mutations: Swedish + Indiana :Indiana= V717F (GTG---TTC); Swedish= KM670/671NL (AAG ATG---AAT CTG)
  Entrez Gene: APP (a.k.a. AAA, ABETA, ABPP, AD1, APPI, CTFgamma, CVAP, PN-II, PN2, alpha-sAPP, preA4)
  Promoter: CMV
  Cloning method: Gibson Cloning
  Sequencing primers: 5′ unknown
Terms and licenses: Academic/Nonprofit Terms; Industry Terms: Not Available to Industry
How to cite: pc DNA FRT TO- APPSwed/Ind was a gift from Aleksandra Radenovic (Addgene plasmid # 114194 ; http://n2t.net/addgene:114194 ; RRID:Addgene_114194)
