[The description below was written by a language model from this plasmid's Addgene catalogue record and pLannotate feature annotations shown in this document.]
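Description:
pc DNA FRT TO- APPSwed/Ind is a mammalian expression plasmid built on the commercial pcDNA FRT TO backbone and intended for generating stable cell lines by FLP-mediated site-specific integration. In bacteria it is maintained through a high-copy ColE1/pUC-type origin and selected with ampicillin via the β-lactamase gene. The sequenced record is about 7.2 kb, and the feature table also picks up small fragments of f1 ori, lac regulatory elements, lacI, ble and bom, which appear to be backbone remnants rather than functional parts.

The payload is a human amyloid precursor protein (APP) coding sequence of roughly 2.1 kb, inserted by Gibson cloning. It carries two familial Alzheimer's disease mutations: the Swedish double substitution KM670/671NL and the Indiana substitution V717F, a combination the record notes is also used in a popular mouse model. Expression is driven by the CMV immediate early enhancer and promoter. This is followed directly by two short elements annotated as tet operator-containing fragments, consistent with a tetracycline-regulated "TO" promoter that is repressed in cells expressing the Tet repressor and induced by tetracycline or doxycycline. Transcripts terminate at a bovine growth hormone polyadenylation signal.

Downstream lies an FRT site placed immediately before a hygromycin resistance gene with an SV40 poly(A) signal. No complete promoter is annotated upstream of this gene. This fits the usual design, in which FLP recombination into a genomic FRT site in a suitable host line supplies the missing promoter, so hygromycin resistance marks correct single-copy integration. The stated purpose is to create a stable line expressing mutant APP for in vitro Alzheimer's disease studies.
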