Features (pLannotate 1.2.2; 21 found; start..end, strand, type, name):
     97..476     +  enhancer       CMV enhancer: human cytomegalovirus immediate early enhancer
    477..680     +  promoter       CMV promoter: human cytomegalovirus (CMV) immediate early promoter
    682..701     +  promoter       PLtetO-1 promoter (fragment): modified phage lambda PL promoter with tet operator sites (Lutz and Bujard, 1997)
    703..722     +  promoter       PLtetO-1 promoter (fragment): modified phage lambda PL promoter with tet operator sites (Lutz and Bujard, 1997)
    730..763     +  promoter       TRE3GV promoter (fragment): 3rd-generation Tet-responsive promoter that can be activated by binding of Tet-On® 3G, optimized for retroviral and lentiviral vectors
    890..2974    +  CDS            APP (fragment) (sequence partly withheld): A4_HUMAN - Also known as A4, AD1. Experimental evidence at protein level: Swiss-Prot protein existence level 1. N-APP binds TNFRSF21 triggering caspase activation and degeneration of both neuronal cell bodies (via caspase-3) and axons (via caspase-6). From Homo sapiens (Human).
   3045..3269    +  polyA_signal   bGH poly(A) signal: bovine growth hormone polyadenylation signal
   3273..3294    +  promoter       SV40 promoter (fragment): SV40 enhancer and early promoter
   3315..3548    +  rep_origin     f1 ori (fragment) (sequence partly withheld): f1 bacteriophage origin of replication; arrow indicates direction of (+) strand synthesis
   3553..3600    +  protein_bind   FRT: FLP-mediated recombination occurs in the 8-bp core sequence TCTAGAAA (Turan and Bode, 2011). FLP recombinase from the Saccharomyces cerevisiae 2μ plasmid
   3608..4630    +  CDS            HygR: aminoglycoside phosphotransferase from E. coli; aph(4)-Ia; confers resistance to hygromycin
   4640..4765    +  CDS            ble (fragment): BLE_KLEPN - Experimental evidence at protein level: Swiss-Prot protein existence level 1. Binding protein with a strong affinity to the bleomycin family of antibiotics. Binds to CL990; an antimitotic-antibiotic compound. From Klebsiella pneumoniae.
   4760..4881    +  polyA_signal   SV40 poly(A) signal: SV40 polyadenylation signal
   4954..4970    -  protein_bind   lac operator: The lac repressor binds to the lac operator to inhibit transcription in E. coli. This inhibition can be relieved by adding lactose or isopropyl-β-D-thiogalactopyranoside (IPTG). lac repressor encoded by lacI
   4978..5008    -  promoter       lac promoter: promoter for the E. coli lac operon
   5023..5044    -  protein_bind   CAP binding site: CAP binding activates transcription in the presence of cAMP. E. coli catabolite activator protein
   5057..5149    -  CDS            lacI (fragment): lac repressor; lacI; The lac repressor binds to the lac operator to inhibit transcription in E. coli. This inhibition can be relieved by adding lactose or isopropyl-β-D-thiogalactopyranoside (IPTG).
   5332..5920    -  rep_origin     ori: high-copy-number ColE1/pMB1/pBR322/pUC origin of replication
   6091..6951    -  CDS            AmpR: β-lactamase; bla; confers resistance to ampicillin, carbenicillin, and related antibiotics
   6952..7056    -  promoter       AmpR promoter: bla
   7115..7167    -  misc_feature   bom (fragment): basis of mobility region from pBR322
>Addgene plasmid #114194 | pc DNA FRT TO- APPSwed/Ind | addgene full sequence | sequence record 224256 | Addgene NGS Result
CAACAAGGCAAGGCTTGACCGACAATTGCATGAAGAATCTGCTTAGGGTTAGGCGTTTTGCGCTGCTTCG
CGATGTACGGGCCAGATATACGCGTTGACATTGATTATTGACTAGTTATTAATAGTAATCAATTACGGGG
TCATTAGTTCATAGCCCATATATGGAGTTCCGCGTTACATAACTTACGGTAAATGGCCCGCCTGGCTGAC
CGCCCAACGACCCCCGCCCATTGACGTCAATAATGACGTATGTTCCCATAGTAACGCCAATAGGGACTTT
CCATTGACGTCAATGGGTGGAGTATTTACGGTAAACTGCCCACTTGGCAGTACATCAAGTGTATCATATG
CCAAGTACGCCCCCTATTGACGTCAATGACGGTAAATGGCCCGCCTGGCATTATGCCCAGTACATGACCT
TATGGGACTTTCCTACTTGGCAGTACATCTACGTATTAGTCATCGCTATTACCATGGTGATGCGGTTTTG
GCAGTACATCAATGGGCGTGGATAGCGGTTTGACTCACGGGGATTTCCAAGTCTCCACCCCATTGACGTC
AATGGGAGTTTGTTTTGGCACCAAAATCAACGGGACTTTCCAAAATGTCGTAACAACTCCGCCCCATTGA
CGCAAATGGGCGGTAGGCGTGTACGGTGGGAGGTCTATATAAGCAGAGCTCTCCCTATCAGTGATAGAGA
TCTCCCTATCAGTGATAGAGATCGTCGACGAGCTCGTTTAGTGAACCGTCAGATCGCCTGGAGACGCCAT
CCACGCTGTTTTGACCTCCATAGAAGACACCGGGACCGATCCAGCCTCCGGACTCTAGCGTTTAAACTTA
AGCTTGGTACCGAGCTCGGATCCACTAGTCCAGTGTGGTGGAATTCTGCATGCTGCCCGGTTTGGCACTG
CTCCTGCTGGCCGCCTGGACGGCTCGGGCGCTGGAGGTACCC
[315 nt withheld, positions 953-1267]
CTTCTCGTTCCTGACAAGTGCAAATTCTTACACCAGGAGAGGATGGATGTTTGCGAAACTCATCTTCACT
GGCACACCGTCGCCAAAGAGACATGCAGTGAGAAGAGTACCAACTTGCATGACTACGGCATGTTGCTGCC
CTGCGGAATTGACAAGTTCCGAGGGGTAGAGTTTGTGTGTTGCCCACTGGCTGAAGAAAGTGACAATGTG
GATTCTGCTGATGCGGAGGAGGATGACTCGGATGTCTGGTGGGGCGGAGCAGACACAGACTATGCAGATG
GGAGTGAAGACAAAGTAGTAGAAGTAGCAGAGGAGGAAGAAGTGGCTGAGGTGGAAGAAGAAGAAGCCGA
TGATGACGAGGACGATGAGGATGGTGATGAGGTAGAGGAAGAGGCTGAGGAACCCTACGAAGAAGCCACA
GAGAGAACCACCAGCATTGCCACCACCACCACCACCACCACAGAGTCTGTGGAAGAGGTGGTTCGAGTTC
CTACAACAGCAGCCAGTACCCCTGATGCCGTTGACAAGTATCTCGAGACACCTGGGGATGAGAATGAA
[540 nt withheld, positions 1826-2365]
AAAGAGCAAAACTATTCAGATGACGTCTTGGCCAACATGATTAGTGAACCAAGGATCAGTTACGGAAACG
ATGCTCTCATGCCATCTTTGACCGAAACGAAAACCACCGTGGAGCTCCTTCCCGTGAATGGAGAGTTCAG
CCTGGACGATCTCCAGCCGTGGCATTCTTTTGGGGCTGACTCTGTGCCAGCCAACACAGAAAACGAAGTT
GAGCCTGTTGATGCCCGCCCTGCTGCCGACCGAGGACTGACCACTCGACCAGGTTCTGGGTTGACAAATA
TCAAGACGGAGGAGATCTCTGAAGTGAATCTG
[126 nt withheld, positions 2678-2803]
ACAGTGATCTTCATCACCTTGGTGATGCTGAAGAAGAAACAGTACACATCCATTCATCATGGTGTGGTGG
AGGTTGACGCCGCTGTCACCCCAGAGGAGCGCCACCTGTCCAAGATGCAGCAGAACGGCTACGAAAATCC
AACCTACAAGTTCTTTGAGCAGATGCAGAACTAGAGATATCCAGCACAGTGGCGGCCGCTCGAGTCTAGA
GGGCCCGTTTAAACCCGCTGATCAGCCTCGACTGTGCCTTCTAGTTGCCAGCCATCTGTTGTTTGCCCCT
CCCCCGTGCCTTCCTTGACCCTGGAAGGTGCCACTCCCACTGTCCTTTCCTAATAAAATGAGGAAATTGC
ATCGCATTGTCTGAGTAGGTGTCATTCTATTCTGGGGGGTGGGGTGGGGCAGGACAGCAAGGGGGAGGAT
TGGGAAGACAATAGCAGGCATGCTGGGGATGCGGTGGGCTCTATGGCTTCTGAGGCGGAAAGAACCAGCT
GGGGCTCTAGGGGGTATCCCC
[124 nt withheld, positions 3315-3438]
C
[91 nt withheld, positions 3440-3530]
AGGGTGATGGTTCACGTACCTAGAAGTTCCTATTCCGAAGTTCCTATTCTCTAGAAAGTATAGGAACTTC
CTTGGCCAAAAAGCCTGAACTCACCGCGACGTCTGTCGAGAAGTTTCTGATCGAAAAGTTCGACAGCGTC
TCCGACCTGATGCAGCTCTCGGAGGGCGAAGAATCTCGTGCTTTCAGCTTCGATGTAGGAGGGCGTGGAT
ATGTCCTGCGGGTAAATAGCTGCGCCGATGGTTTCTACAAAGATCGTTATGTTTATCGGCACTTTGCATC
GGCCGCGCTCCCGATTCCGGAAGTGCTTGACATTGGGGAATTCAGCGAGAGCCTGACCTATTGCATCTCC
CGCCGTGCACAGGGTGTCACGTTGCAAGACCTGCCTGAAACCGAACTGCCCGCTGTTCTGCAGCCGGTCG
CGGAGGCCATGGATGCGATCGCTGCGGCCGATCTTAGCCAGACGAGCGGGTTCGGCCCATTCGGACCGCA
AGGAATCGGTCAATACACTACATGGCGTGATTTCATATGCGCGATTGCTGATCCCCATGTGTATCACTGG
CAAACTGTGATGGACGACACCGTCAGTGCGTCCGTCGCGCAGGCTCTCGATGAGCTGATGCTTTGGGCCG
AGGACTGCCCCGAAGTCCGGCACCTCGTGCACGCGGATTTCGGCTCCAACAATGTCCTGACGGACAATGG
CCGCATAACAGCGGTCATTGACTGGAGCGAGGCGATGTTCGGGGATTCCCAATACGAGGTCGCCAACATC
TTCTTCTGGAGGCCGTGGTTGGCTTGTATGGAGCAGCAGACGCGCTACTTCGAGCGGAGGCATCCGGAGC
TTGCAGGATCGCCGCGGCTCCGGGCGTATATGCTCCGCATTGGTCTTGACCAACTCTATCAGAGCTTGGT
TGACGGCAATTTCGATGATGCAGCTTGGGCGCAGGGTCGATGCGACGCAATCGTCCGATCCGGAGCCGGG
ACTGTCGGGCGTACACAAATCGCCCGCAGAAGCGCGGCCGTCTGGACCGATGGCTGTGTAGAAGTACTCG
CCGATAGTGGAAACCGACGCCCCAGCACTCGTCCGAGGGCAAAGGAATAGCACGTACTACGAGATTTCGA
TTCCACCGCCGCCTTCTATGAAAGGTTGGGCTTCGGAATCGTTTTCCGGGACGCCGGCTGGATGATCCTC
CAGCGCGGGGATCTCATGCTGGAGTTCTTCGCCCACCCCAACTTGTTTATTGCAGCTTATAATGGTTACA
AATAAAGCAATAGCATCACAAATTTCACAAATAAAGCATTTTTTTCACTGCATTCTAGTTGTGGTTTGTC
CAAACTCATCAATGTATCTTATCATGTCTGTATACCGTCGACCTCTAGCTAGAGCTTGGCGTAATCATGG
TCATAGCTGTTTCCTGTGTGAAATTGTTATCCGCTCACAATTCCACACAACATACGAGCCGGAAGCATAA
AGTGTAAAGCCTGGGGTGCCTAATGAGTGAGCTAACTCACATTAATTGCGTTGCGCTCACTGCCCGCTTT
CCAGTCGGGAAACCTGTCGTGCCAGCTGCATTAATGAATCGGCCAACGCGCGGGGAGAGGCGGTTTGCGT
ATTGGGCGCTCTTCCGCTTCCTCGCTCACTGACTCGCTGCGCTCGGTCGTTCGGCTGCGGCGAGCGGTAT
CAGCTCACTCAAAGGCGGTAATACGGTTATCCACAGAATCAGGGGATAACGCAGGAAAGAACATGTGAGC
AAAAGGCCAGCAAAAGGCCAGGAACCGTAAAAAGGCCGCGTTGCTGGCGTTTTTCCATAGGCTCCGCCCC
CCTGACGAGCATCACAAAAATCGACGCTCAAGTCAGAGGTGGCGAAACCCGACAGGACTATAAAGATACC
AGGCGTTTCCCCCTGGAAGCTCCCTCGTGCGCTCTCCTGTTCCGACCCTGCCGCTTACCGGATACCTGTC
CGCCTTTCTCCCTTCGGGAAGCGTGGCGCTTTCTCATAGCTCACGCTGTAGGTATCTCAGTTCGGTGTAG
GTCGTTCGCTCCAAGCTGGGCTGTGTGCACGAACCCCCCGTTCAGCCCGACCGCTGCGCCTTATCCGGTA
ACTATCGTCTTGAGTCCAACCCGGTAAGACACGACTTATCGCCACTGGCAGCAGCCACTGGTAACAGGAT
TAGCAGAGCGAGGTATGTAGGCGGTGCTACAGAGTTCTTGAAGTGGTGGCCTAACTACGGCTACACTAGA
AGAACAGTATTTGGTATCTGCGCTCTGCTGAAGCCAGTTACCTTCGGAAAAAGAGTTGGTAGCTCTTGAT
CCGGCAAACAAACCACCGCTGGTAGCGGTGGTTTTTTTGTTTGCAAGCAGCAGATTACGCGCAGAAAAAA
AGGATCTCAAGAAGATCCTTTGATCTTTTCTACGGGGTCTGACGCTCAGTGGAACGAAAACTCACGTTAA
GGGATTTTGGTCATGAGATTATCAAAAAGGATCTTCACCTAGATCCTTTTAAATTAAAAATGAAGTTTTA
AATCAATCTAAAGTATATATGAGTAAACTTGGTCTGACAGTTACCAATGCTTAATCAGTGAGGCACCTAT
CTCAGCGATCTGTCTATTTCGTTCATCCATAGTTGCCTGACTCCCCGTCGTGTAGATAACTACGATACGG
GAGGGCTTACCATCTGGCCCCAGTGCTGCAATGATACCGCGAGACCCACGCTCACCGGCTCCAGATTTAT
CAGCAATAAACCAGCCAGCCGGAAGGGCCGAGCGCAGAAGTGGTCCTGCAACTTTATCCGCCTCCATCCA
GTCTATTAATTGTTGCCGGGAAGCTAGAGTAAGTAGTTCGCCAGTTAATAGTTTGCGCAACGTTGTTGCC
ATTGCTACAGGCATCGTGGTGTCACGCTCGTCGTTTGGTATGGCTTCATTCAGCTCCGGTTCCCAACGAT
CAAGGCGAGTTACATGATCCCCCATGTTGTGCAAAAAAGCGGTTAGCTCCTTCGGTCCTCCGATCGTTGT
CAGAAGTAAGTTGGCCGCAGTGTTATCACTCATGGTTATGGCAGCACTGCATAATTCTCTTACTGTCATG
CCATCCGTAAGATGCTTTTCTGTGACTGGTGAGTACTCAACCAAGTCATTCTGAGAATAGTGTATGCGGC
GACCGAGTTGCTCTTGCCCGGCGTCAATACGGGATAATACCGCGCCACATAGCAGAACTTTAAAAGTGCT
CATCATTGGAAAACGTTCTTCGGGGCGAAAACTCTCAAGGATCTTACCGCTGTTGAGATCCAGTTCGATG
TAACCCACTCGTGCACCCAACTGATCTTCAGCATCTTTTACTTTCACCAGCGTTTCTGGGTGAGCAAAAA
CAGGAAGGCAAAATGCCGCAAAAAAGGGAATAAGGGCGACACGGAAATGTTGAATACTCATACTCTTCCT
TTTTCAATATTATTGAAGCATTTATCAGGGTTATTGTCTCATGAGCGGATACATATTTGAATGTATTTAG
AAAAATAAACAAATAGGGGTTCCGCGCACATTTCCCCGAAAAGTGCCACCTGACGTCGACGGATCGGGAG
ATCTCCCGATCCCCTATGGTGCACTCTCAGTACAATCTGCTCTGATGCCGCATAGTTAAGCCAGTATCTG
CTCCCTGCTTGTGTGTTGGAGGTCGCTGAGTAGTGCGCGAGCAAAATTTAAGCTA
